Addgene plasmid #179505: pSSa32
Purpose: (Empty Backbone) Tet-on genome insertion system
Depositing lab: Dominique Sanglard. Depositing organization: Universite de Lausanne (UNIL). Publication: A novel Candida glabrata doxycycline-inducible system for in vitro/in vivo use. Schrevens S, Sanglard D. FEMS Yeast Res. 2022 Sep 24;22(1):foac046. doi: 10.1093/femsyr/foac046. PubMed 36047937.
Backbone
  Vector backbone: p416GPD
  Vector type: Yeast Expression
  Promoter: Tet-HOP1 (p99CGH)
  Selectable markers: SAT1
Growth in bacteria
  Bacterial resistance: Ampicillin, 100 μg/mL
  Growth temperature: 37°C
  Growth strain: DH5alpha
  Copy number: High Copy
Gene/Insert
  Cloning method: Gibson Cloning
  Sequencing primers: 5′ GCTCTTATTGACCACACCTCT; 3′ GCCAGTGAGCGCGCGTAA
Terms and licenses: Academic/Nonprofit Terms; Industry Terms: Not Available to Industry
How to cite: pSSa32 was a gift from Dominique Sanglard (Addgene plasmid # 179505 ; http://n2t.net/addgene:179505 ; RRID:Addgene_179505)
