[The description below was written by a language model from this plasmid's Addgene catalogue record and pLannotate feature annotations shown in this document.]
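Description:
pSSa32 is an empty-backbone yeast expression plasmid built on p416GPD. It forms part of a doxycycline-inducible (Tet-on) genome insertion system developed for Candida glabrata, for use both in vitro and in vivo. As an E. coli–yeast shuttle vector, it carries the high-copy ColE1/pUC-type origin and the β-lactamase gene for ampicillin selection in bacteria, along with an f1 phage origin. It also has remnants of the pBluescript-style lacZα region with its lac promoter/operator and flanking T3 and T7 promoters. The parental yeast maintenance elements are still present: a CEN/ARS module for low-copy episomal replication and the S. cerevisiae URA3 marker with its own promoter, which can be counterselected with 5-FOA.

The added payload centres on SAT1, the listed selectable marker. It appears in the annotation as a streptothricin acetyltransferase coding sequence spanning the sequence origin and is followed by an ADH1 terminator. This type of marker gives dominant drug selection (nourseothricin/streptothricin class) that does not depend on auxotrophies. Immediately downstream lies a short tet operator–containing element, annotated as tetR/tetA promoters. This is consistent with the catalogued Tet-HOP1 promoter (p99CGH), the doxycycline-responsive promoter that would presumably be placed upstream of a gene of interest. The TDH3 (GAP/GPD) promoter from the backbone is also present, followed by a fragment of the multiple cloning site and then roughly 1.2 kb of unannotated sequence before SAT1. The record does not state what this region encodes, so whether it is a tetracycline transactivator driven by the GPD promoter cannot be confirmed. No gene insert is listed. The plasmid was assembled by Gibson cloning and apparently serves as a source of the SAT1–Tet promoter cassette for genomic integration.
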