Features (pLannotate 1.2.2; 22 found; start..end, strand, type, name):
     74..261     +  terminator     ADH1 terminator: S. cerevisiae ADH1; transcription terminator for the S. cerevisiae alcohol dehydrogenase 1 (ADH1) gene
    282..337     +  promoter       tetR/tetA promoters: tetR; overlapping promoters for bacterial tetR and tetA
    515..533     -  promoter       T7 promoter: promoter for bacteriophage T7 RNA polymerase
    541..696     +  CDS            lacZα (fragment): LacZα fragment of β-galactosidase; lacZ fragment
    700..1128    +  rep_origin     f1 ori (sequence partly withheld): f1 bacteriophage origin of replication; arrow indicates direction of (+) strand synthesis
   1156..1207    -  misc_feature   bom (fragment): basis of mobility region from pBR322
   1286..2089    -  CDS            URA3: orotidine-5'-phosphate decarboxylase, required for uracil biosynthesis; S. cerevisiae URA3; yeast auxotrophic marker, counterselectable with 5-fluoroorotic acid (5-FOA)
   2090..2305    -  promoter       URA3 promoter: S. cerevisiae URA3
   2313..2362    -  misc_feature   bom (fragment): basis of mobility region from pBR322
   2464..2499    -  CDS            rop (fragment): Rop protein, which maintains plasmids at low copy number; rop
   2567..3070    -  misc_feature   CEN/ARS: S. cerevisiae CEN6 centromere fused to an autonomously replicating sequence
   3107..3211    +  promoter       AmpR promoter: bla
   3212..4072    +  CDS            AmpR: β-lactamase; bla; confers resistance to ampicillin, carbenicillin, and related antibiotics
   4243..4831    +  rep_origin     ori: high-copy-number ColE1/pMB1/pBR322/pUC origin of replication
   5014..5106    +  CDS            lacI (fragment): lac repressor; lacI; The lac repressor binds to the lac operator to inhibit transcription in E. coli. This inhibition can be relieved by adding lactose or isopropyl-β-D-thiogalactopyranoside (IPTG).
   5119..5140    +  protein_bind   CAP binding site: CAP binding activates transcription in the presence of cAMP. E. coli catabolite activator protein
   5155..5185    +  promoter       lac promoter: promoter for the E. coli lac operon
   5193..5209    +  protein_bind   lac operator: The lac repressor binds to the lac operator to inhibit transcription in E. coli. This inhibition can be relieved by adding lactose or isopropyl-β-D-thiogalactopyranoside (IPTG). lac repressor encoded by lacI
   5254..5272    +  promoter       T3 promoter: promoter for bacteriophage T3 RNA polymerase
   5297..5940    +  promoter       GAP promoter: S. cerevisiae TDH3; promoter for glyceraldehyde-3-phosphate dehydrogenase
   5946..5981    +  misc_feature   MCS (fragment): pBluescript multiple cloning site
   7184..38      +  CDS            sat-1 (across the origin): STA_ECOLX - Protein inferred from homology: Swiss-Prot protein existence level 3. Involved in resistance to streptothricin, a broad-spectrum antibiotic produced by streptomycetes (PubMed:1850404). Detoxifies streptothricin via acetylation of the beta amino group of the first beta-lysyl moiety of streptothricin (By similarity). From Escherichia coli.
>Addgene plasmid #179505 | pSSa32 | addgene full sequence | sequence record 354576 | Addgene NGS Result
TGTACTGGTACTGGTTCTCGGGAGCACAGGATGACGCCTAACATATAGATACGTTGTTGACACTTCTAAA
TAAGCGAATTTCTTATGATTTATGATTTTTATTATTAAATAAGTTATAAAAAAAATAAGTGTATACAAAT
TTTAAAGTGACTCTTAGGTTTTAAAACGAAAATTCTTATTCTTGAGTAACTCTTTCCTGTAGGTCAGGTT
GCTTTCTCAGGTATAGCATGAGGTCGCTCTTATTGACCACACCTCTACCGGCATGCGAGCTCCTAATTTT
TGTTGACACTCTATCATTGATAGAGTTATTTTACCACTCCCTATCAGTGATAGAGAAAAGTGGATCCAAT
TGTACTTTATATATAGTTGAAACAACAGGGAAAGGGCAGGATAAAGAAAGAAATTGACTGCAGTTTCCTA
TGATCATATTTCATTTTTGTAATTAACAATATAATATAATACACTTATAAACGGTTTAAAAACAGCTTTA
TCTCAGAAAAGGTACCCAATTCGCCCTATAGTGAGTCGTATTACGCGCGCTCACTGGCCGTCGTTTTACA
ACGTCGTGACTGGGAAAACCCTGGCGTTACCCAACTTAATCGCCTTGCAGCACATCCCCCTTTCGCCAGC
TGGCGTAATAGCGAAGAGGCCCGCACCGATCGCCCTTCCCAACAGTTGCGCAGCCTGAATGGCGAATGG
[124 nt withheld, positions 700-823]
C
[91 nt withheld, positions 825-915]
A
[49 nt withheld, positions 917-965]
CCTTTGACGTTGGAGTCCACGTTCTTT
[37 nt withheld, positions 993-1029]
ACCCTATCTCGGTCTATTCTTTTGATTTATAAGGGATTTTGCCGATTTCGGCCTATTGGTTAAAAAATGA
GCTGATTTAACAAAAATTTAACGCGAATTTTAACAAAATATTAACGCTTACAATTTCCTGATGCGGTATT
TTCTCCTTACGCATCTGTGCGGTATTTCACACCGCATAGGGTAATAACTGATATAATTAAATTGAAGCTC
TAATTTGTGAGTTTAGTATACATGCATTTACTTATAATACAGTTTTTTAGTTTTGCTGGCCGCATCTTCT
CAAATATGCTTCCCAGCCTGCTTTTCTGTAACGTTCACCCTCTACCTTAGCATCCCTTCCCTTTGCAAAT
AGTCCTCTTCCAACAATAATAATGTCAGATCCTGTAGAGACCACATCATCCACGGTTCTATACTGTTGAC
CCAATGCGTCTCCCTTGTCATCTAAACCCACACCGGGTGTCATAATCAACCAATCGTAACCTTCATCTCT
TCCACCCATGTCTCTTTGAGCAATAAAGCCGATAACAAAATCTTTGTCGCTCTTCGCAATGTCAACAGTA
CCCTTAGTATATTCTCCAGTAGATAGGGAGCCCTTGCATGACAATTCTGCTAACATCAAAAGGCCTCTAG
GTTCCTTTGTTACTTCTTCTGCCGCCTGCTTCAAACCGCTAACAATACCTGGGCCCACCACACCGTGTGC
ATTCGTAATGTCTGCCCATTCTGCTATTCTGTATACACCCGCAGAGTACTGCAATTTGACTGTATTACCA
ATGTCAGCAAATTTTCTGTCTTCGAAGAGTAAAAAATTGTACTTGGCGGATAATGCCTTTAGCGGCTTAA
CTGTGCCCTCCATGGAAAAATCAGTCAAGATATCCACATGTGTTTTTAGTAAACAAATTTTGGGACCTAA
TGCTTCAACTAACTCCAGTAATTCCTTGGTGGTACGAACATCCAATGAAGCACACAAGTTTGTTTGCTTT
TCGTGCATGATATTAAATAGCTTGGCAGCAACAGGACTAGGATGAGTAGCAGCACGTTCCTTATATGTAG
CTTTCGACATGATTTATCTTCGTTTCCTGCAGGTTTTTGTTCTGTGCAGTTGGGTTAAGAATACTGGGCA
ATTTCATGTTTCTTCAACACTACATATGCGTATATATACCAATCTAAGTCTGTGCTCCTTCCTTCGTTCT
TCCTTCTGTTCGGAGATTACCGAATCAAAAAAATTTCAAGGAAACCGAAATCAAAAAAAAGAATAAAAAA
AAAATGATGAATTGAAAAGGTGGTATGGTGCACTCTCAGTACAATCTGCTCTGATGCCGCATAGTTAAGC
CAGCCCCGACACCCGCCAACACCCGCTGACGCGCCCTGACGGGCTTGTCTGCTCCCGGCATCCGCTTACA
GACAAGCTGTGACCGTCTCCGGGAGCTGCATGTGTCAGAGGTTTTCACCGTCATCACCGAAACGCGCGAG
ACGAAAGGGCCTCGTGATACGCCTATTTTTATAGGTTAATGTCATGATAATAATGGTTTCTTAGACGGAT
CGCTTGCCTGTAACTTACACGCGCCTCGTATCTTTTAATGATGGAATAATTTGGGAATTTACTCTGTGTT
TATTTATTTTTATGTTTTGTATTTGGATTTTAGAAAGTAAATAAAGAAGGTAGAAGAGTTACGGAATGAA
GAAAAAAAAATAAACAAAGGTTTAAAAAATTTCAACAAAAAGCGTACTTTACATATATATTTATTAGACA
AGAAAAGCAGATTAAATAGATATACATTCGATTAACGATAAGTAAAATGTAAAATCACAGGATTTTCGTG
TGTGGTCTTCTACACAGACAAGATGAAACAATTCGGCATTAATACCTGAGAGCAGGAAGAGCAAGATAAA
AGGTAGTATTTGTTGGCGATCCCCCTAGAGTCTTTTACATCTTCGGAAAACAAAAACTATTTTTTCTTTA
ATTTCTTTTTTTACTTTCTATTTTTAATTTATATATTTATATTAAAAAATTTAAATTATAATTATTTTTA
TAGCACGTGATGAAAAGGACCCAGGTGGCACTTTTCGGGGAAATGTGCGCGGAACCCCTATTTGTTTATT
TTTCTAAATACATTCAAATATGTATCCGCTCATGAGACAATAACCCTGATAAATGCTTCAATAATATTGA
AAAAGGAAGAGTATGAGTATTCAACATTTCCGTGTCGCCCTTATTCCCTTTTTTGCGGCATTTTGCCTTC
CTGTTTTTGCTCACCCAGAAACGCTGGTGAAAGTAAAAGATGCTGAAGATCAGTTGGGTGCACGAGTGGG
TTACATCGAACTGGATCTCAACAGCGGTAAGATCCTTGAGAGTTTTCGCCCCGAAGAACGTTTTCCAATG
ATGAGCACTTTTAAAGTTCTGCTATGTGGCGCGGTATTATCCCGTATTGACGCCGGGCAAGAGCAACTCG
GTCGCCGCATACACTATTCTCAGAATGACTTGGTTGAGTACTCACCAGTCACAGAAAAGCATCTTACGGA
TGGCATGACAGTAAGAGAATTATGCAGTGCTGCCATAACCATGAGTGATAACACTGCGGCCAACTTACTT
CTGACAACGATCGGAGGACCGAAGGAGCTAACCGCTTTTTTGCACAACATGGGGGATCATGTAACTCGCC
TTGATCGTTGGGAACCGGAGCTGAATGAAGCCATACCAAACGACGAGCGTGACACCACGATGCCTGTAGC
AATGGCAACAACGTTGCGCAAACTATTAACTGGCGAACTACTTACTCTAGCTTCCCGGCAACAATTAATA
GACTGGATGGAGGCGGATAAAGTTGCAGGACCACTTCTGCGCTCGGCCCTTCCGGCTGGCTGGTTTATTG
CTGATAAATCTGGAGCCGGTGAGCGTGGGTCTCGCGGTATCATTGCAGCACTGGGGCCAGATGGTAAGCC
CTCCCGTATCGTAGTTATCTACACGACGGGGAGTCAGGCAACTATGGATGAACGAAATAGACAGATCGCT
GAGATAGGTGCCTCACTGATTAAGCATTGGTAACTGTCAGACCAAGTTTACTCATATATACTTTAGATTG
ATTTAAAACTTCATTTTTAATTTAAAAGGATCTAGGTGAAGATCCTTTTTGATAATCTCATGACCAAAAT
CCCTTAACGTGAGTTTTCGTTCCACTGAGCGTCAGACCCCGTAGAAAAGATCAAAGGATCTTCTTGAGAT
CCTTTTTTTCTGCGCGTAATCTGCTGCTTGCAAACAAAAAAACCACCGCTACCAGCGGTGGTTTGTTTGC
CGGATCAAGAGCTACCAACTCTTTTTCCGAAGGTAACTGGCTTCAGCAGAGCGCAGATACCAAATACTGT
TCTTCTAGTGTAGCCGTAGTTAGGCCACCACTTCAAGAACTCTGTAGCACCGCCTACATACCTCGCTCTG
CTAATCCTGTTACCAGTGGCTGCTGCCAGTGGCGATAAGTCGTGTCTTACCGGGTTGGACTCAAGACGAT
AGTTACCGGATAAGGCGCAGCGGTCGGGCTGAACGGGGGGTTCGTGCACACAGCCCAGCTTGGAGCGAAC
GACCTACACCGAACTGAGATACCTACAGCGTGAGCTATGAGAAAGCGCCACGCTTCCCGAAGGGAGAAAG
GCGGACAGGTATCCGGTAAGCGGCAGGGTCGGAACAGGAGAGCGCACGAGGGAGCTTCCAGGGGGAAACG
CCTGGTATCTTTATAGTCCTGTCGGGTTTCGCCACCTCTGACTTGAGCGTCGATTTTTGTGATGCTCGTC
AGGGGGGCGGAGCCTATGGAAAAACGCCAGCAACGCGGCCTTTTTACGGTTCCTGGCCTTTTGCTGGCCT
TTTGCTCACATGTTCTTTCCTGCGTTATCCCCTGATTCTGTGGATAACCGTATTACCGCCTTTGAGTGAG
CTGATACCGCTCGCCGCAGCCGAACGACCGAGCGCAGCGAGTCAGTGAGCGAGGAAGCGGAAGAGCGCCC
AATACGCAAACCGCCTCTCCCCGCGCGTTGGCCGATTCATTAATGCAGCTGGCACGACAGGTTTCCCGAC
TGGAAAGCGGGCAGTGAGCGCAACGCAATTAATGTGAGTTAGCTCACTCATTAGGCACCCCAGGCTTTAC
ACTTTATGCTTCCGGCTCGTATGTTGTGTGGAATTGTGAGCGGATAACAATTTCACACAGGAAACAGCTA
TGACCATGATTACGCCAAGCGCGCAATTAACCCTCACTAAAGGGAACAAAAGCTGGAGCTCAGTTTATCA
TTATCAATACTCGCCATTTCAAAGAATACGTAAATAATTAATAGTAGTGATTTTCCTAACTTTATTTAGT
CAAAAAATTAGCCTTTTAATTCTGCTGTAACCCGTACATGCCCAAAATAGGGGGCGGGTTACACAGAATA
TATAACATCGTAGGTGTCTGGGTGAACAGTTTATTCCTGGCATCCACTAAATATAATGGAGCCCGCTTTT
TAAGCTGGCATCCAGAAAAAAAAAGAATCCCAGCACCAAAATATTGTTTTCTTCACCAACCATCAGTTCA
TAGGTCCATTCTCTTAGCGCAACTACAGAGAACAGGGGCACAAACAGGCAAAAAACGGGCACAACCTCAA
TGGAGTGATGCAACCTGCCTGGAGTAAATGATGACACAAGGCAATTGACCCACGCATGTATCTATCTCAT
TTTCTTACACCTTCTATTACCTTCTGCTCTCTCTGATTTGGAAAAAGCTGAAAAAAAAGGTTGAAACCAG
TTCCCTGAAATTATTCCCCTACTTGACTAATAAGTATATAAAGACGGTAGGTATTGATTGTAATTCTGTA
AATCTATTTCTTAAACTTCTTAAATTCTACTTTTATAGTTAGTCTTTTTTTTAGTTTTAAAACACCAGAA
CTTAGTTTCGACGGATTCTAGAACTAGTGGATCCCCCGGGCTGCAGGAATTCCCTGTCAAAACTAGAGAA
TAATAAAGAAAACGATCTTTTCAAAAAGAAAAAACCTTTTAGTTTTCCTTTGTTGTTGTTGTGGGTGTGT
GCTATTTATATTATATAGTTTACTCATAATACCATAAAATATTCGGTTTGATTAGGTTATTTTAATAAGC
TAATTTGTTTCTAATCGTGTAATTTATGCTGTGTATATTAAGTAGTGTGTGCACTGCCCAAAAATGTTTG
TTGTTTATAGTCGGTTAAAGAGAAAAAAGAAAAAAAGATCCATACACACACGTTAATTAGTTGTTCAACG
TAATACACTCATATTTTGTTCTTATTTGCTTTCGGTCGCTGTTCTCACCAAGATTTATTGCCAACGAAAC
AATTTTTTTTTATATATTTTCAGATTTTTCTTTTTTTCCTTTCCTTTCCTTTTCTAATTTTCACTCCTGG
TTTTCTTTCTTTCTTAGAAACATTATCTCGATATTAATATTAAAAAAATATAATCATTCAAAATGGACGG
TGGTATGTTTTAGTTTAGCTTCAATTCTAATTGATTGATTAATCAGTTGATTGGTTTCAATATGACAAAT
GGGTAGGGTGGGAAAACTTCATTTTCAATTCAGATCAAACTTTTTTGTTGTCGACATAATATTTCTCGTT
TGGGATGTTACTGTCACATTAATAATACACACACATCAGCTTATAATTTTGAAAGTAATTTATCAGATAT
GTTGTGACGATCAGTGGAAATGGCTAACTTCAATGTATCTGTTCTTCCCCTTTTTCAAAGTTCACGTTTT
TTGATTGATTGATTGATCTGTCGGCAGTGGTTTCAAAACCATTCGGTGAGTAATCCTATCAATCAATGTT
ACGACAAAAGGCTCAATATTCAAAATTGCAATGTTTTATGTTTTCCTACGTGTACTTGTGCAAGGCAATT
GATTCAACATTGCTTTTGGTGTTTGACGAGTTTCTAGTTTGGACTTGTGTTGTTATCTGGGCTATACAGA
TTTCCCGGCTCACTATGAATTTTTTTTTTCGACGCTCAGTGCACACAACTATAAACAACACAAACACAAA
CACAGCAAGAAAAAAAAAAAACGAACATTGAATTGAAACCAAGCCAACTGAAAAATTCCTTATTTAAATG
ACTGTCATACTAACCCATTTTTATAGAAGAAGTTGCTGCTTTAGTTATCGATAACGGTTCTCATATGAAA
ATTTCGGTGATCCCTGAGCAGGTGGCGGAAACATTGGATGCTGAGAACCATTTCATTGTTCGTGAAGTGT
TCGATGTGCACCTATCCGACCAAGGCTTTGAACTATCTACCAGAAGTGTGAGCCCCTACCGGAAGGATTA
CATCTCGGATGATGACTCTGATGAAGACTCTGCTTGCTATGGCGCATTCATCGACCAAGAGCTTGTCGGG
AAGATTGAACTCAACTCAACATGGAACGATCTAGCCTCTATCGAACACATTGTTGTGTCGCACACGCACC
GAGGCAAAGGAGTCGCGCACAGTCTCATCGAATTTGCGAAAAAGTGGGCACTAAGCAGACAGCTCCTTGG
CATACGATTAGAGACACAAACGAACAATGTACCTGCCTGCAATTTGTACGCAAAATGTGGCTTTACTCTC
GGCGGCATTGACCTCTTCACGTATAAAACTAGACCTCAAGTCTCGAACGAAACAGCGA
